>Addgene plasmid #43774 | IV-GGT | depositor partial sequence | sequence record 59039 | IV-GGT sequence 279 bps
CGTCTCGACTCACCCCAGAGCAGGTCGTGGCAATCGCGAGCAATAACGGCGGAAAACAGGCTTTGGAAAC
GGTGCAGAGGCTCCTTCCAGTGCTGTGCCAAGCGCACGGCCTCACCCCAGAGCAGGTCGTGGCAATCGCG
AGCAATAACGGCGGAAAACAGGCTTTGGAAACGGTGCAGAGGCTCCTTCCAGTGCTGTGCCAAGCGCACG
GATTAACCCCAGAGCAGGTCGTGGCCATTGCCTCGAATGGAGGGGGCAGACCCGCACTGGAGAGAGACG
