>Addgene plasmid #43774 | IV-GGT | addgene partial sequence | sequence record 62117 | M13-F20 5'-TGTAAAACGACGGCCAGT-3'
CTATAGGGCGAATTGGGCCCTCTAGATGCATGCTCGAGCGGCCGCCAGTGTGATGGATATCTGCAGAATT
CGCCCTTATATCTTTCCTGTGCCCACGTCTCTCTCCAGTGCGGGTCTGCCCCCTCCATTCGAGGCAATGG
CCACGACCTGCTCTGGGGTTAATCCGTGCGCTTGGCACAGCACTGGAAGGAGCCTCTGCACCGTTTCCAA
AGCCTGTTTTCCGCCGTTATTGCTCGCGATTGCCACGACCTGCTCTGGGGTGAGGCCGTGCGCTTGGCAC
AGCACTGGAAGGAGCCTCTGCACCGTTTCCAAAGCCTGTTTTCCGCCGTTATTGCTCGCGATTGCCACGA
CCTGCTCTGGGGTGAGTCGAGACGCGCTAGGACGGCATCTATATAAGGGCGAATTCCAGCACACTGGCGG
CCGTTACTAGTGGATCCGAGCTCGGTACCAAGCTTGGCGTAATCATGGTCATAGCTGTTTCCTGTGTGAA
ATTGTTATCCGCTCACAATTCCACACAACATACGAGCCGGAAGCATAAAGTGTAAAGCCTGGGGTGCCTA
ATGAGTGAGCTAACTCACATTAATTGCGTTGCGCTCACTGCCCGCTTTCCAGTCGGGAAACCTGTCGTGC
CAGCTGCATTAATGAATCGGCCAACGCGCGGGGAGAGGCGGTTTGCGTATTGGGCGCTCTTCCGCTTCCT
CGCTCACTGACTCGCTGCGCTCGGTCGTTCGGCTGCGGCGAGCGGTATCAGCTCACTCAAAGGCGGTAAT
ACGGTTATCCACAGAATCAGGGGATAACGCAGGAAAGAACATGTGAGCAAAAGGCCAGCAAAAGGCCAGG
AACCGTAAAAAGGCCGCGTTGCTGGCGTTTTTCCATAGGCTCCGCCCCCCTGACG
