[The description below was written by a language model from this plasmid's Addgene catalogue record.]
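Description:
IV-GGT is a bacterial cloning plasmid built on the commercial pCRII-TOPO backbone, into which a short synthetic insert of 279 bp was introduced by TOPO cloning. It is a high-copy plasmid propagated in E. coli, and the record lists both ampicillin and kanamycin resistance, consistent with the dual markers carried by this backbone. The insert can be read from either side with standard primers, T7 on the 5′ side and M13 reverse on the 3′ side. No mammalian promoter, reporter or expression element is recorded, so the construct appears to serve only as a storage and source vector for its insert rather than as an expression plasmid.

The record does not describe the insert beyond its name, its synthetic origin and its size. The associated publication concerns a TALEN genome-editing system for generating human stem cell-based disease models, so the plasmid most plausibly belongs to a library of pre-assembled TAL effector repeat modules used to build custom TALEN DNA-binding arrays. On that reading, the name may denote a position in the assembly (IV) and the three target nucleotides (GGT) recognised by the encoded repeats, but this is an inference from the name and publication and is not stated in the record. No feature table was provided, so the arrangement of the insert, any flanking restriction sites used for assembly, and its orientation in the backbone cannot be described here.
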