Addgene plasmid #43774: IV-GGT
Depositing lab: Chad Cowan & Kiran Musunuru. Depositing organization: Harvard University. Publication: A TALEN Genome-Editing System for Generating Human Stem Cell-Based Disease Models. Ding Q, Lee YK, Schaefer EA, Peters DT, Veres A, Kim K, Kuperwasser N, Motola DL, Meissner TB, Hendriks WT, Trevisan M, Gupta RM, Moisan A, Banks E, Friesen M, Schinzel RT, Xia F, Tang A, Xia Y, Figueroa E, Wann A, Ahfeldt T, Daheron L, Zhang F, Rubin LL, Peng LF, Chung RT, Musunuru K, Cowan CA. Cell Stem Cell. 2012 Dec 12. pii: S1934-5909(12)00645-5. doi: 10.1016/j.stem.2012.11.011. PubMed 23246482.
Backbone
  Vector backbone: pCRII-TOPO
  Backbone manufacturer: Invitrogen
  Backbone size w/o insert (bp): 3973
  Vector type: Bacterial Cloning
Growth in bacteria
  Bacterial resistance: Ampicillin and Kanamycin, 100 & 50 μg/mL
  Growth temperature: 37°C
  Growth strain: Top10
  Copy number: High Copy
Gene/Insert
  Gene/Insert name: IV-GGT
  Species: Synthetic
  Insert size (bp): 279
  Cloning method: TOPO Cloning
  Sequencing primers: 5′ T7; 3′ M13-rev
Terms and licenses: Academic/Nonprofit Terms; Industry Terms: Not Available to Industry
How to cite: IV-GGT was a gift from Chad Cowan & Kiran Musunuru (Addgene plasmid # 43774 ; http://n2t.net/addgene:43774 ; RRID:Addgene_43774)
